Addgene plasmid #167397: pMSR:MSMEG_5224:Dendra
Purpose: C-term fluorescent fusion
Depositing lab: Keith Derbyshire & Joseph Wade. Depositing organization: Wadsworth Center, New York State Department of Health. Publication: A Mycobacterial Systems Resource for the Research Community. Judd JA, Canestrari J, Clark R, Joseph A, Lapierre P, Lasek-Nesselquist E, Mir M, Palumbo M, Smith C, Stone M, Upadhyay A, Wirth SE, Dedrick RM, Meier CG, Russell DA, Dills A, Dove E, Kester J, Wolf ID, Zhu J, Rubin ER, Fortune S, Hatfull GF, Gray TA, Wade JT, Derbyshire KM. mBio. 2021 Mar 2;12(2). pii: mBio.02401-20. doi: 10.1128/mBio.02401-20. PubMed 33653882.
Backbone
  Vector backbone: pMSR:Dendra
  Vector type: Bacterial Expression ; Integrating Mycobacterial Expression Vector attL5. T7 expression in E. coli
Growth in bacteria
  Bacterial resistance: Apramycin, 25 μg/mL
  Growth temperature: 37°C
  Growth strain: DH5alpha
  Copy number: High Copy
Gene/Insert
  Gene/Insert name: MSMEG_5224
  Species: M. smegmatis
  Promoter: pmycTetO
  Tag / fusion protein: Gly-Ala Linker/Dendra2/1x Flag Tag (C terminal on insert)
  Cloning method: Ligation Independent Cloning
  Sequencing primers: 5′ TGATAGAGTTTGTCCTCCCTATCAG; 3′ TCCATATGCACCTTGACACG
Resource information
  A portion of this plasmid was derived from a plasmid made by: CP000480.1
Terms and licenses: Academic/Nonprofit Terms; Industry Terms: Not Available to Industry
Depositor comments: 5' cloning site: AseI (destroyed), 3' cloning site: HindIII (not destroyed)
How to cite: pMSR:MSMEG_5224:Dendra was a gift from Keith Derbyshire & Joseph Wade (Addgene plasmid # 167397 ; http://n2t.net/addgene:167397 ; RRID:Addgene_167397)
