[The description below was written by a language model from this plasmid's Addgene catalogue record.]
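Description:
pMSR:MSMEG_5224:Dendra is a bacterial expression plasmid built on the pMSR:Dendra backbone, an integrating mycobacterial vector that targets the L5 phage attachment site, so the cassette is expected to sit in the mycobacterial chromosome as a stable insertion rather than replicating episomally. The record also notes that the vector supports T7-driven expression in E. coli, making the same construct usable in both hosts. It is propagated in E. coli as a high-copy plasmid and selected with apramycin. The specific origin of replication and the integrase arrangement are not stated, and no feature table is provided.

The insert is MSMEG_5224, an open reading frame from Mycobacterium smegmatis, with part of the plasmid derived from a genomic reference sequence for that species. The function of the encoded protein is not given in the record. The gene was introduced by ligation-independent cloning, with the 5' AseI junction destroyed and the 3' HindIII site retained. Expression is driven by pmycTetO, a mycobacterial promoter carrying tet operator sequences, which generally allows tetracycline-responsive control in strains supplying a Tet repressor. The coding sequence is fused at its C terminus, through a glycine-alanine linker, to Dendra2 followed by a single FLAG tag. Dendra2 is a green-to-red photoconvertible fluorescent protein, useful for live-cell localisation and for tracking a marked protein population over time, while the FLAG epitope permits immunodetection or affinity capture.

The stated purpose is a C-terminal fluorescent fusion, and the construct belongs to a systematic mycobacterial resource collection of tagged M. smegmatis genes intended for studying protein localisation and expression.
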