>Addgene plasmid #167397 | pMSR:MSMEG_5224:Dendra | depositor partial sequence | sequence record 325225 | partial
ATGGGTATTCCCGGTGCCTCGAGCTCGGTGAGTGGCGGTGGACGGTCGCAGGTGTCCGGCAAACGCGTGC
TGCTGGCTGAACCCCGCGGTTACTGCGCTGGTGTGGACCGTGCCGTCGAGACCGTGGAGCGCGCGCTGGA
GAAGCACGGCGCCCCGGTGTACGTCCGCCACGAGATCGTGCACAACCGGCACGTCGTGGAGACCCTGGCC
AAGGCAGGCGCGATATTCGTCGACGAGACCGACGAGGTGCCCGAGGGCGCCATCGTGGTGTTCTCCGCGC
ACGGCGTCGCACCGACGGTGCACCAGTCCGCCGCAGAGCGCAATCTCAAAGTCATCGACGCGACGTGTCC
ACTGGTGACCAAGGTGCACAACGAGGCCAAGCGCTTCGCGCGCGACGACTACGACATCTTGCTGATCGGC
CACGAAGGCCACGAGGAGGTCGTCGGCACCGCCGGTGAGGCGCCCGACCACGTGCAGCTGGTCGACGGCC
CCGAGTCGGTGGACGCCGTGACCGTGCGTGACGAGAGCAAGGTCATCTGGCTCTCACAGACCACGCTGAG
CGTCGACGAGACCATGGAGACCGTCCGCAGGCTGCGGGAGAAGTTCCCCACGCTGCAGGATCCGCCCAGC
GACGACATCTGCTACGCCACGCAGAACCGCCAGGTCGCGGTCAAGGCGATGGCGCCCGAATGTGAGCTCG
TGATCGTGGTGGGTTCGCGCAACTCGTCGAACTCGGTGCGCCTGGTCGAGGTCGCGCTCAACGCCGGCTC
GGATGCCGCGCACCTCGTCGATTACGCCGACGACATCGACCCGGCCTGGCTCGACGGTGTGACCACCATC
GGCGTCACCTCCGGTGCGTCGGTGCCCGAGATCCTGGTGCGCGGTGTGCTGGAGCGGTTGGCCGAACACG
GCTACGACACCGTGCAGCCCGTCACGACCGCCAACGAGACGCTGGTGTTCGCCCTGCCGCGCGAGATCCG
CCCGCCGCGCGGT
